>Addgene plasmid #128228 | pAK011 | addgene full sequence | sequence record 252817 | Addgene NGS Result
TCGCGCGTTTCGGTGATGACGGTGAAAACCTCTGACACATGCAGCTCCCGGACGTCATTGTCGATGGTCT
CAGAAAAAGTGGCACCGAGTCGGTGCAACAAAGCACCAGTGGTCTAGTGGTAGAATAGTACCCTGCCACG
GTACAGACCCGGGTTCGATTCCCGGCTGGTGCATTGTCTTCGCAGCTGGCACGACAGGTTTCCCGACTGG
AAAGCGGGCAGTGAGCGCAACGCAATTAATGTGAGTTAGCTCACTCATTAGGCACCCCAGGCTTTACACT
TTATGCTTCCGGCTCGTATGTTGTGTGGAATTGTGAGCGGATAACAATTTCACACAGGAAACAGCTATGA
CCATGATTACGCCAAGCTTGCATGCCTGCAGGTCGACTCTAGAGGATCCCCGGGTACCGAGCTCGAATTC
ACTGGCCGTCGTTTTACAACGTCGTGACTGGGAAAACCCTGGCGTTACCCAACTTAATCGCCTTGCAGCA
CATCCCCCTTTCGCCAGCTGGCGTAATAGCGAAGAGGCCCGCACCGATCGCCCTTCCCAACAGTTGCGCA
GCCTGAATGGCGAATGGCGCCTGATGCGGTATTTTCTCCTTACGCATCTGTGCGGTATTTCACACCGCAT
ATGGTGCACTCTCAGTACAATCTGCTCTGATGCCGCATAGTTAAGCCAGCCCCGACACCCGCCAACACCC
GCTGACGCGCCCTGACGGGCTTGTCTGCTCCCGGCATCCGCTTACAGACAAGCTGTGACGAAGACAAGTT
TTAGAGCTAGAAATAGCAAGTTAAAATAAGGCTAGTCCGTTATCAACTTGAAAAAGTGTGAGACCATCAT
TGTCACATGTGAGCAAAAGGCCAGCAAAAGGCCAGGAACCGTAAAAAGGCCGCGTTGCTGGCGTTTTTCC
ATAGGCTCCGCCCCCCTGACGAGCATCACAAAAATCGACGCTCAAGTCAGAGGTGGCGAAACCCGACAGG
ACTATAAAGATACCAGGCGTTTCCCCCTGGAAGCTCCCTCGTGCGCTCTCCTGTTCCGACCCTGCCGCTT
ACCGGATACCTGTCCGCCTTTCTCCCTTCGGGAAGCGTGGCGCTTTCTCATAGCTCACGCTGTAGGTATC
TCAGTTCGGTGTAGGTCGTTCGCTCCAAGCTGGGCTGTGTGCACGAACCCCCCGTTCAGCCCGACCGCTG
CGCCTTATCCGGTAACTATCGTCTTGAGTCCAACCCGGTAAGACACGACTTATCGCCACTGGCAGCAGCC
ACTGGTAACAGGATTAGCAGAGCGAGGTATGTAGGCGGTGCTACAGAGTTCTTGAAGTGGTGGCCTAACT
ACGGCTACACTAGAAGAACAGTATTTGGTATCTGCGCTCTGCTGAAGCCAGTTACCTTCGGAAAAAGAGT
TGGTAGCTCTTGATCCGGCAAACAAACCACCGCTGGTAGCGGTGGTTTTTTTGTTTGCAAGCAGCAGATT
ACGCGCAGAAAAAAAGGATCTCAAGAAGATCCTTTGATCTTTTCTACGGGGTCTGACGCTCAGTGGAACG
AAAACTCACGTTAAGGGATTTTGGTCATGAGATTATCAAAAAGGATCTTCACCTAGATCCTTTTAAATTA
AAAATGAAGTTTTAAATCAAGCCCAATCTGAATAATGTTACAACCAATTAACCAATTCTGATTAGAAAAA
CTCATCGAGCATCAAATGAAACTGCAATTTATTCATATCAGGATTATCAATACCATATTTTTGAAAAAGC
CGTTTCTGTAATGAAGGAGAAAACTCACCGAGGCAGTTCCATAGGATGGCAAGATCCTGGTATCGGTCTG
CGATTCCGACTCGTCCAACATCAATACAACCTATTAATTTCCCCTCGTCAAAAATAAGGTTATCAAGTGA
GAAATCACCATGAGTGACGACTGAATCCGGTGAGAATGGCAAAAGTTTATGCATTTCTTTCCAGACTTGT
TCAACAGGCCAGCCATTACGCTCGTCATCAAAATCACTCGCATCAACCAAACCGTTATTCATTCGTGATT
GCGCCTGAGCGAGACGAAATACGCGATCGCTGTTAAAAGGACAATTACAAACAGGAATCGAATGCAACCG
GCGCAGGAACACTGCCAGCGCATCAACAATATTTTCACCTGAATCAGGATATTCTTCTAATACCTGGAAT
GCTGTTTTTCCGGGGATCGCAGTGGTGAGTAACCATGCATCATCAGGAGTACGGATAAAATGCTTGATGG
TCGGAAGAGGCATAAATTCCGTCAGCCAGTTTAGTCTGACCATCTCATCTGTAACATCATTGGCAACGCT
ACCTTTGCCATGTTTCAGAAACAACTCTGGCGCATCGGGCTTCCCATACAAGCGATAGATTGTCGCACCT
GATTGCCCGACATTATCGCGAGCCCATTTATACCCATATAAATCAGCATCCATGTTGGAATTTAATCGCG
GCCTCGACGTTTCCCGTTGAATATGGCTCATAACACCCCTTGTATTACTGTTTATGTAAGCAGACAGTTT
TATTGTTCATGATGATATATTTTTATCTTGTGCAATGTAACATCAGAGATTTTGAGACACGGGCCAGAGC
TGCA
Features (pLannotate 1.2.2; 13 found; start..end, strand, type, name):
     73..96      +  misc_RNA       gRNA scaffold (fragment): guide RNA scaffold for the Streptococcus pyogenes CRISPR/Cas9 system
    102..172     +  ncRNA          tRNA: Accession: RF00005 - tRNA
    182..224     +  CDS            lacI (fragment): lac repressor; lacI; The lac repressor binds to the lac operator to inhibit transcription in E. coli. This inhibition can be relieved by adding lactose or isopropyl-β-D-thiogalactopyranoside (IPTG).
    237..258     +  protein_bind   CAP binding site: CAP binding activates transcription in the presence of cAMP. E. coli catabolite activator protein
    273..303     +  promoter       lac promoter: promoter for the E. coli lac operon
    311..327     +  protein_bind   lac operator: The lac repressor binds to the lac operator to inhibit transcription in E. coli. This inhibition can be relieved by adding lactose or isopropyl-β-D-thiogalactopyranoside (IPTG). lac repressor encoded by lacI
    364..420     -  misc_feature   MCS: pUC18/19 multiple cloning site
    417..574     +  CDS            lacZα (fragment): LacZα fragment of β-galactosidase; lacZ fragment
    580..679     -  misc_feature   bom (fragment): basis of mobility region from pBR322
    768..828     +  misc_RNA       gRNA scaffold (fragment): guide RNA scaffold for the Streptococcus pyogenes CRISPR/Cas9 system
    906..1494    -  rep_origin     ori: high-copy-number ColE1/pMB1/pBR322/pUC origin of replication
   1672..2481    -  CDS            KanR: aminoglycoside phosphotransferase; aph(3')-Ia; confers resistance to kanamycin in bacteria or G418 (Geneticin®) in eukaryotes
   2588..35      +  CDS            rop (fragment) (across the origin): Rop protein, which maintains plasmids at low copy number; rop
