[The description below was written by a language model from this plasmid's Addgene catalogue record and pLannotate feature annotations shown in this document.]
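Description:
pAK011 is a small (about 2.6 kb) bacterial cloning plasmid built on the pUC57-Kan-mini backbone. It serves as a module in a modular cloning toolkit for plant genome editing. It is propagated in E. coli at high copy number through a ColE1/pUC-type origin and is selected with kanamycin via the aph(3')-Ia (KanR) gene. Short annotated fragments of rop, bom and lacI appear to be backbone or cassette remnants rather than functional elements.

The insert is a synthetic part described as the classic sgRNA backbone for a tRNA-gRNA array, assigned to position 5 of that array. The feature table shows a partial Streptococcus pyogenes Cas9 guide RNA scaffold followed by a tRNA. Next comes a lacZα cassette (CAP binding site, lac promoter, lac operator, pUC multiple cloning site and a lacZα fragment), and then a second, longer portion of the gRNA scaffold. This layout suggests that the lacZα cassette is a replaceable placeholder sitting where a spacer sequence would go, which would allow blue/white screening when a guide is inserted, although the record does not state this or name the enzymes and overhangs used. In polycistronic tRNA-gRNA systems, endogenous tRNA-processing enzymes cut at the tRNA units to release individual guide RNAs from one transcript, so several sgRNAs can be expressed from a single promoter.

No plant promoter, terminator, Cas9 gene or plant selectable marker is annotated, so pAK011 is an assembly intermediate, not a stand-alone expression vector. It supplies the fifth guide unit for multiplexed arrays that are assembled into downstream plant constructs.
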