Addgene plasmid #128228: pAK011
Purpose: classic sgRNA backbone for tRNA-gRNA array, Position 5
Depositing lab: Vladimir Nekrasov. Depositing organization: Rothamsted Research. Publication: A modular cloning toolkit for genome editing in plants. Hahn F, Korolev A, Sanjurjo Loures L, Nekrasov V. BMC Plant Biol. 2020 Apr 23;20(1):179. doi: 10.1186/s12870-020-02388-2. PubMed 32326901.
Backbone
  Vector backbone: pUC57-Kan-mini
  Backbone manufacturer: GenScript
  Vector type: Plant Expression, CRISPR, Synthetic Biology
Growth in bacteria
  Bacterial resistance: Kanamycin, 50 μg/mL
  Growth temperature: 37°C
  Growth strain: DH5alpha
  Copy number: High Copy
Gene/Insert
  Gene/Insert name: classic sgRNA backbone for tRNA-gRNA array, Position 5
  Species: Synthetic
Terms and licenses: Academic/Nonprofit Terms; Industry Terms: Not Available to Industry
How to cite: pAK011 was a gift from Vladimir Nekrasov (Addgene plasmid # 128228 ; http://n2t.net/addgene:128228 ; RRID:Addgene_128228)
